>Addgene plasmid #230494 | AiP14563 - pAAV-AiE2193m_3xC2-minBG-SYFP2-WPRE3-BGHpA (Alias: CN4563) | addgene full sequence | sequence record 470876 | Addgene NGS Result
CCTGCAGGCAGCTGCGCGCTCGCTCGCTCACTGAGGCCGCCCGGGCGTCGGGCGACCTTTGGTCGCCCGG
CCTCAGTGAGCGAGCGAGCGCGCAGAGAGGGAGTGGCCAACTCCATCACTAGGGGTTCCTGCGGCCGCAC
GCGTTCAAGTCTCTGCAAGGCAAGGCTAGGCAACCTAGCTATTAGGTCATATCCCAGGCAAGTGCTTTTG
GATAGCCCTTGTTCCAGTTGTTCAGGACCCACATGAAGATCAAGCTAAACATCTGCTACATATGAGCCGG
GAGTTCTAGGTCTAGCCCTGTATGTTCTTTGATTGATGGTTCAGACTGGGAGCGCCCTGAGAGTCCAGGT
TAATGGACTCACTTGATCTTCCTGTGGCGTCCCTATCCCTTTCGGGGTCCACAATCCTTCCTTCTATTGT
TCCATAAGAGACCCCAAGTTCCATCCACTGTTTGGCTGTGGGTGTCTGTATATCTCTGAGTCAGCTGCTG
TGTGAAGCCTCTCAGAGGAAAATATGCTACTTTCAGTAAGCATGACAGAGTATCATTAGTAGTGCTAGGG
ATTAGTGCTTGCACATGGGATGGGTTTCAAGTTGGAACAGTTATTGGTTGACCATTCCCTCAGTCTCTGT
TCCTCTCCATGTGCCTGTCTTACTTGTAGACAGGATTTTGAGTTGAAAGTTTTGTGGGTGGGTTGGCATC
TCTATCACTCCACTGGGGTTCCTGTCTGTCAACAGGAGGTAGCCTATACAGCTCAAGTCTCTGCAAGGCA
AGGCTAGGCAACCTAGCTATTAGGTCATATCCCAGGCAAGTGCTTTTGGATAGCCCTTGTTCCAGTTGTT
CAGGACCCACATGAAGATCAAGCTAAACATCTGCTACATATGAGCCGGGAGTTCTAGGTCTAGCCCTGTA
TGTTCTTTGATTGATGGTTCAGACTGGGAGCGCCCTGAGAGTCCAGGTTAATGGACTCACTTGATCTTCC
TGTGGCGTCCCTATCCCTTTCGGGGTCCACAATCCTTCCTTCTATTGTTCCATAAGAGACCCCAAGTTCC
ATCCACTGTTTGGCTGTGGGTGTCTGTATATCTCTGAGTCAGCTGCTGTGTGAAGCCTCTCAGAGGAAAA
TATGCTACTTTCAGTAAGCATGACAGAGTATCATTAGTAGTGCTAGGGATTAGTGCTTGCACATGGGATG
GGTTTCAAGTTGGAACAGTTATTGGTTGACCATTCCCTCAGTCTCTGTTCCTCTCCATGTGCCTGTCTTA
CTTGTAGACAGGATTTTGAGTTGAAAGTTTTGTGGGTGGGTTGGCATCTCTATCACTCCACTGGGGTTCC
TGTCTGTCAACAGGAGGTAGCCTATACAGCTCAAGTCTCTGCAAGGCAAGGCTAGGCAACCTAGCTATTA
GGTCATATCCCAGGCAAGTGCTTTTGGATAGCCCTTGTTCCAGTTGTTCAGGACCCACATGAAGATCAAG
CTAAACATCTGCTACATATGAGCCGGGAGTTCTAGGTCTAGCCCTGTATGTTCTTTGATTGATGGTTCAG
ACTGGGAGCGCCCTGAGAGTCCAGGTTAATGGACTCACTTGATCTTCCTGTGGCGTCCCTATCCCTTTCG
GGGTCCACAATCCTTCCTTCTATTGTTCCATAAGAGACCCCAAGTTCCATCCACTGTTTGGCTGTGGGTG
TCTGTATATCTCTGAGTCAGCTGCTGTGTGAAGCCTCTCAGAGGAAAATATGCTACTTTCAGTAAGCATG
ACAGAGTATCATTAGTAGTGCTAGGGATTAGTGCTTGCACATGGGATGGGTTTCAAGTTGGAACAGTTAT
TGGTTGACCATTCCCTCAGTCTCTGTTCCTCTCCATGTGCCTGTCTTACTTGTAGACAGGATTTTGAGTT
GAAAGTTTTGTGGGTGGGTTGGCATCTCTATCACTCCACTGGGGTTCCTGTCTGTCAACAGGAGGTAGCC
TATACAGCGAGCTCGGGCTGGGCATAAAAGTCAGGGCAGAGCCATCTATTGCTTACATTTGCTTCTGGGA
TCCAGATCTTTCGAAGCTAGCGCTACCGGTCGCCACCATGGTGAGCAAGGGCGAGGAGCTGTTCACCGGG
GTGGTGCCCATCCTGGTCGAGCTGGACGGCGACGTAAACGGCCACAAGTTCAGCGTGTCCGGCGAGGGCG
AGGGCGATGCCACCTACGGCAAGCTGACCCTGAAGCTGATCTGCACCACCGGCAAGCTGCCCGTGCCCTG
GCCCACCCTCGTGACCACCCTGGGCTACGGCGTGCAGTGCTTCGCCCGCTACCCCGACCACATGAAGCAG
CACGACTTCTTCAAGTCCGCCATGCCCGAAGGCTACGTCCAGGAGCGCACCATCTTCTTCAAGGACGACG
GCAACTACAAGACCCGCGCCGAGGTGAAGTTCGAGGGCGACACCCTGGTGAACCGCATCGAGCTGAAGGG
CATCGACTTCAAGGAGGACGGCAACATCCTGGGGCACAAGCTGGAGTACAACTACAACAGCCACAACGTC
TATATCACCGCCGACAAGCAGAAGAACGGCATCAAGGCCAACTTCAAGATCCGCCACAACATCGAGGACG
GCGGCGTGCAGCTCGCCGACCACTACCAGCAGAACACCCCCATCGGCGACGGCCCCGTGCTGCTGCCCGA
CAACCACTACCTGAGCTACCAGTCCAAGCTGAGCAAAGACCCCAACGAGAAGCGCGATCACATGGTCCTG
CTGGAGTTCGTGACCGCCGCCGGGATCACTCTCGGCATGGACGAGCTGTACAAGTAAGTCGACGGCGCGC
CGCGGCCGCGAATTCGATATCATAATCAACCTCTGGATTACAAAATTTGTGAAAGATTGACTGGTATTCT
TAACTATGTTGCTCCTTTTACGCTATGTGGATACGCTGCTTTAATGCCTTTGTATCATGCTATTGCTTCC
CGTATGGCTTTCATTTTCTCCTCCTTGTATAAATCCTGGTTAGTTCTTGCCACGGCGGAACTCATCGCCG
CCTGCCTTGCCCGCTGCTGGACAGGGGCTCGGCTGTTGGGCACTGACAATTCCGTGGCTCGAGAGATCTT
CGACTGTGCCTTCTAGTTGCCAGCCATCTGTTGTTTGCCCCTCCCCCGTGCCTTCCTTGACCCTGGAAGG
TGCCACTCCCACTGTCCTTTCCTAATAAAATGAGGAAATTGCATCGCATTGTCTGAGTAGGTGTCATTCT
ATTCTGGGGGGTGGGGTGGGGCAGGACAGCAAGGGGGAGGATTGGGAAGACAATAGCAGGCATGAGATCT
CACGTGCGGACCGAGCGGCCGCAGGAACCCCTAGTGATGGAGTTGGCCACTCCCTCTCTGCGCGCTCGCT
CGCTCACTGAGGCCGGGCGACCAAAGGTCGCCCGACGCCCGGGCTTTGCCCGGGCGGCCTCAGTGAGCGA
GCGAGCGCGCAGCTGCCTGCAGGGGCGCCTGATGCGGTATTTTCTCCTTACGCATCTGTGCGGTATTTCA
CACCGCATA
[95 nt withheld, positions 3510-3604]
T
[46 nt withheld, positions 3606-3651]
C
[141 nt withheld, positions 3653-3793]
CCTTTGACGTTGGAGTCCACGTTCTTT
[37 nt withheld, positions 3821-3857]
ACTCTATCTCGGGCTATTCTTTTGATTTATAAGGGATTTTGCCGATTTCGGTCTATTGGTTAAAAAATGA
GCTGATTTAACAAAAATTTAACGCGAATTTTAACAAAATATTAACGTTTACAATTTTATGGTGCACTCTC
AGTACAATCTGCTCTGATGCCGCATAGTTAAGCCAGCCCCGACACCCGCCAACACCCGCTGACGCGCCCT
GACGGGCTTGTCTGCTCCCGGCATCCGCTTACAGACAAGCTGTGACCGTCTCCGGGAGCTGCATGTGTCA
GAGGTTTTCACCGTCATCACCGAAACGCGCGAGACGAAAGGGCCTCGTGATACGCCTATTTTTATAGGTT
AATGTCATGATAATAATGGTTTCTTAGACGTCAGGTGGCACTTTTCGGGGAAATGTGCGCGGAACCCCTA
TTTGTTTATTTTTCTAAATACATTCAAATATGTATCCGCTCATGAGACAATAACCCTGATAAATGCTTCA
ATAATATTGAAAAAGGAAGAGTATGAGTATTCAACATTTCCGTGTCGCCCTTATTCCCTTTTTTGCGGCA
TTTTGCCTTCCTGTTTTTGCTCACCCAGAAACGCTGGTGAAAGTAAAAGATGCTGAAGATCAGTTGGGTG
CACGAGTGGGTTACATCGAACTGGATCTCAACAGCGGTAAGATCCTTGAGAGTTTTCGCCCCGAAGAACG
TTTTCCAATGATGAGCACTTTTAAAGTTCTGCTATGTGGCGCGGTATTATCCCGTATTGACGCCGGGCAA
GAGCAACTCGGTCGCCGCATACACTATTCTCAGAATGACTTGGTTGAGTACTCACCAGTCACAGAAAAGC
ATCTTACGGATGGCATGACAGTAAGAGAATTATGCAGTGCTGCCATAACCATGAGTGATAACACTGCGGC
CAACTTACTTCTGACAACGATCGGAGGACCGAAGGAGCTAACCGCTTTTTTGCACAACATGGGGGATCAT
GTAACTCGCCTTGATCGTTGGGAACCGGAGCTGAATGAAGCCATACCAAACGACGAGCGTGACACCACGA
TGCCTGTAGCAATGGCAACAACGTTGCGCAAACTATTAACTGGCGAACTACTTACTCTAGCTTCCCGGCA
ACAATTAATAGACTGGATGGAGGCGGATAAAGTTGCAGGACCACTTCTGCGCTCGGCCCTTCCGGCTGGC
TGGTTTATTGCTGATAAATCTGGAGCCGGTGAGCGTGGGTCTCGCGGTATCATTGCAGCACTGGGGCCAG
ATGGTAAGCCCTCCCGTATCGTAGTTATCTACACGACGGGGAGTCAGGCAACTATGGATGAACGAAATAG
ACAGATCGCTGAGATAGGTGCCTCACTGATTAAGCATTGGTAACTGTCAGACCAAGTTTACTCATATATA
CTTTAGATTGATTTAAAACTTCATTTTTAATTTAAAAGGATCTAGGTGAAGATCCTTTTTGATAATCTCA
TGACCAAAATCCCTTAACGTGAGTTTTCGTTCCACTGAGCGTCAGACCCCGTAGAAAAGATCAAAGGATC
TTCTTGAGATCCTTTTTTTCTGCGCGTAATCTGCTGCTTGCAAACAAAAAAACCACCGCTACCAGCGGTG
GTTTGTTTGCCGGATCAAGAGCTACCAACTCTTTTTCCGAAGGTAACTGGCTTCAGCAGAGCGCAGATAC
CAAATACTGTTCTTCTAGTGTAGCCGTAGTTAGGCCACCACTTCAAGAACTCTGTAGCACCGCCTACATA
CCTCGCTCTGCTAATCCTGTTACCAGTGGCTGCTGCCAGTGGCGATAAGTCGTGTCTTACCGGGTTGGAC
TCAAGACGATAGTTACCGGATAAGGCGCAGCGGTCGGGCTGAACGGGGGGTTCGTGCACACAGCCCAGCT
TGGAGCGAACGACCTACACCGAACTGAGATACCTACAGCGTGAGCTATGAGAAAGCGCCACGCTTCCCGA
AGGGAGAAAGGCGGACAGGTATCCGGTAAGCGGCAGGGTCGGAACAGGAGAGCGCACGAGGGAGCTTCCA
GGGGGAAACGCCTGGTATCTTTATAGTCCTGTCGGGTTTCGCCACCTCTGACTTGAGCGTCGATTTTTGT
GATGCTCGTCAGGGGGGCGGAGCCTATGGAAAAACGCCAGCAACGCGGCCTTTTTACGGTTCCTGGCCTT
TTGCTGGCCTTTTGCTCACATGT
Features (pLannotate 1.2.2; 14 found; start..end, strand, type, name):
     12..39      +  repeat_region  AAV2 ITR (fragment): inverted terminal repeat of adeno-associated virus serotype 2 inverted
     68..95      +  repeat_region  AAV2 ITR (fragment): inverted terminal repeat of adeno-associated virus serotype 2 inverted
   2068..2784    +  CDS            SYFP2: SYFP2 is a basic (constitutively fluorescent) yellow fluorescent protein published in 2006, derived from Aequorea victoria. It is reported to be a very rapidly-maturing monomer with moderate acid sensitivity.
   2824..2981    +  misc_feature   WPRE (fragment): woodchuck hepatitis virus posttranscriptional regulatory element
   2987..3067    +  misc_feature   WPRE (fragment): woodchuck hepatitis virus posttranscriptional regulatory element
   3084..3195    +  polyA_signal   bGH poly(A) signal: bovine growth hormone polyadenylation signal
   3313..3453    +  repeat_region  AAV2 ITR: inverted terminal repeat of adeno-associated virus serotype 2 inverted
   3458..3509    -  misc_feature   bom (fragment): basis of mobility region from pBR322
   3528..3983    +  rep_origin     f1 ori (sequence partly withheld): f1 bacteriophage origin of replication; arrow indicates direction of (+) strand synthesis
   3984..4033    -  misc_feature   bom (fragment): basis of mobility region from pBR322
   4135..4170    -  CDS            rop (fragment): Rop protein, which maintains plasmids at low copy number; rop
   4265..4369    +  promoter       AmpR promoter: bla
   4370..5230    +  CDS            AmpR: β-lactamase; bla; confers resistance to ampicillin, carbenicillin, and related antibiotics
   5401..5989    +  rep_origin     ori: high-copy-number ColE1/pMB1/pBR322/pUC origin of replication
