[The description below was written by a language model from this plasmid's Addgene catalogue record and pLannotate feature annotations shown in this document.]
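Description:
AiP14563 - pAAV-AiE2193m_3xC2-minBG-SYFP2-WPRE3-BGHpA (alias CN4563) is an AAV transfer plasmid of about 6 kb built on a pAAV2 backbone and intended for packaging into recombinant adeno-associated virus for delivery to brain tissue. In bacteria it is maintained as a high-copy plasmid through a ColE1/pUC-type origin and selected with ampicillin via the bla gene under its own promoter. An f1 phage origin and short remnants of pBR322 bom and rop sequences are also present in the backbone. The expression cassette is bounded by AAV2 inverted terminal repeats, which provide the signals for genome replication and encapsidation. The annotation detects a full ITR downstream of the cassette but only two short fragments of the upstream one. This may reflect the difficulty of sequencing and annotating these structured repeats, although the record does not settle the point.

The payload is a reporter cassette in which the enhancer AiE2193m_3xC2 sits upstream of the minimal beta-globin promoter (minBG). A minimal promoter of this kind has little activity on its own, so expression depends on the enhancer, which is described as designed to drive transgene expression in specific populations of brain cells. Neither the enhancer nor minBG is annotated in the feature table; they presumably lie in the unannotated stretch between the left ITR and the coding sequence. The "3xC2" label suggests a triplicated core element, though the record does not define it or name the target cell type. The driven gene is SYFP2, a rapidly maturing monomeric yellow fluorescent protein, followed by the shortened WPRE3 posttranscriptional element (annotated as two WPRE fragments) and the bovine growth hormone polyadenylation signal. The construct belongs to a suite of enhancer AAVs for genetic access to cortical cell types, with fluorescence serving to label and assess the targeted cells.
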