Addgene plasmid #230494: AiP14563 - pAAV-AiE2193m_3xC2-minBG-SYFP2-WPRE3-BGHpA (Alias: CN4563)
Purpose: AiE2193m_3xC2 is an enhancer sequence, designed to drive AAV-mediated transgene expression in specific populations of brain cells
Depositing lab: Allen Institute for Brain Science & Jonathan Ting. Depositing organization: Allen Institute. Publication: A suite of enhancer AAVs and transgenic mouse lines for genetic access to cortical cell types. Ben-Simon Y, Hooper M, Narayan S, Daigle TL, Dwivedi D, Way SW, Oster A, Stafford DA, Mich JK, Taormina MJ, Martinez RA, Opitz-Araya X, Roth JR, Alexander JR, Allen S, Amster A, Arbuckle J, Ayala A, Baker PM, Bakken TE, Barcelli T, Barta S, Bendrick J, Bertagnolli D, Bielstein C, Bishwakarma P, Bowlus J, Boyer G, Brouner K, Casian B, Casper T, Chakka AB, Chakrabarty R, Chance RK, Chavan S, Clark M, Colbert K, Collman F, Daniel S, Departee M, DiValentin P, Donadio N, Dotson N, Egdorf T, Fliss T, Gabitto M, Garcia J, Gary A, Gasperini M, Gloe J, Goldy J, Gore BB, Graybuck L, Greisman N, Haeseleer F, Halterman C, Haradon Z, Hastings SD, Helback O, Ho W, Hockemeyer D, Huang C, Huff S, Hunker A, Johansen N, Jones D, Juneau Z, Kalmbach B, Kannan M, Khem S, Kussick E, Kutsal R, Larsen R, Lee C, Lee AY, Leibly M, Lenz GH, Li S, Liang E, Lusk N, Madigan Z, Malloy J, Malone J, McCue R, Melchor J, Mollenkopf T, Moosman S, Morin E, Newman D, Ng L, Ngo K, Omstead V, Otto S, Oyama A, Pena N, Pham T, Phillips E, Pom CA, Potekhina L, Ransford S, Ray PL, Rette D, Reynoldson C, Rimorin C, Rocha D, Ruiz A, Sanchez REA, Sawyer L, Sedeno-Cortes A, Sevigny JP, Shapovalova N, Shepard N, Shulga L, Sigler AR, Siverts L, Soliman S, Somasundaram S, Staats B, Stewart K, Szelenyi E, Tieu M, Trader C, Tran A, van Velthoven CTJ, Walker M, Wang Y, Weed N, Wirthlin M, Wood T, Wynalda B, Yao Z, Zhou T, Ariza J, Dee N, Reding M, Ronellenfitch K, Mufti S, Sunkin SM, Smith KA, Esposito L, Waters J, Thyagarajan B, Yao S, Lein ES, Zeng H, Levi BP, Ngai J, Ting JT, Tasic B. Cell. 2025 May 16:S0092-8674(25)00513-6. doi: 10.1016/j.cell.2025.05.002. PubMed 40403729.
Backbone
  Vector backbone: pAAV2
  Vector type: AAV
Growth in bacteria
  Bacterial resistance: Ampicillin, 100 μg/mL
  Growth temperature: 37°C
  Growth strain: NEB Stable
  Copy number: High Copy
Gene/Insert
  Gene/Insert name: SYFP2
  Species: Synthetic
  Promoter: minBG
  Cloning method: Gibson Cloning
Terms and licenses: Academic/Nonprofit Terms; Industry Terms: Not Available to Industry
How to cite: AiP14563 - pAAV-AiE2193m_3xC2-minBG-SYFP2-WPRE3-BGHpA (Alias: CN4563) was a gift from Allen Institute for Brain Science & Jonathan Ting (Addgene plasmid # 230494 ; http://n2t.net/addgene:230494 ; RRID:Addgene_230494)
